>Addgene plasmid #196540 | pDEST15-Eps8L2_544-715 | addgene full sequence | sequence record 386573 | Addgene NGS Result
CGCTTCGTTAATACAGATGTAGGTGTTCCACAGGGTAGCCAGCAGCATCCTGCGATGCAGATCCGGAACA
TAATGGTGCAGGGCGCTGACTTCCGCGTTTCCAGACTTTACGAAACACGGAAACCGAAGACCATTCATGT
TGTTGCTCAGGTCGCAGACGTTTTGCAGCAGCAGTCGCTTCACGTTCGCTCGCGTATCGGTGATTCATTC
TGCTAACCAGTAAGGCAACCCCGCCAGCCTAGCCGGGTCCTCAACGACAGGAGCACGATCATGCGCACCC
GTGGCCAGGACCCAACGCTGCCCGAGATGCGCCGCGTGCGGCTGCTGGAGATGGCGGACGCGATGGATAT
GTTCTGCCAAGGGTTGGTTTGCGCATTCACAGTTCTCCGCAAGAATTGATTGGCTCCAATTCTTGGAGTG
GTGAATCCGTTAGCGAGGTGCCGCCGGCTTCCATTCAGGTCGAGGTGGCCCGGCTCCATGCACCGCGACG
CAACGCGGGGAGGCAGACAAGGTATAGGGCGGCGCCTACAATCCATGCCAACCCGTTCCATGTGCTCGCC
GAGGCGGCATAAATCGCCGTGACGATCAGCGGTCCAATGATCGAAGTTAGGCTGGTAAGAGCCGCGAGCG
ATCCTTGAAGCTGTCCCTGATGGTCGTCATCTACCTGCCTGGACAGCATGGCCTGCAACGCGGGCATCCC
GATGCCGCCGGAAGCGAGAAGAATCATAATGGGGAAGGCCATCCAGCCTCGCGTCGCGAACGCCAGCAAG
ACGTAGCCCAGCGCGTCGGCCGCCATGCCGGCGATAATGGCCTGCTTCTCGCCGAAACGTTTGGTGGCGG
GACCAGTGACGAAGGCTTGAGCGAGGGCGTGCAAGATTCCGAATACCGCAAGCGACAGGCCGATCATCGT
CGCGCTCCAGCGAAAGCGGTCCTCGCCGAAAATGACCCAGAGCGCTGCCGGCACCTGTCCTACGAGTTGC
ATGATAAAGAAGACAGTCATAAGTGCGGCGACGATAGTCATGCCCCGCGCCCACCGGAAGGAGCTGACTG
GGTTGAAGGCTCTCAAGGGCATCGGTCGATCGACGCTCTCCCTTATGCGACTCCTGCATTAGGAAGCAGC
CCAGTAGTAGGTTGAGGCCGTTGAGCACCGCCGCCGCAAGGAATGGTGCATGCAAGGAGATGGCGCCCAA
CAGTCCCCCGGCCACGGGGCCTGCCACCATACCCACGCCGAAACAAGCGCTCATGAGCCCGAAGTGGCGA
GCCCGATCTTCCCCATCGGTGATGTCGGCGATATAGGCGCCAGCAACCGCACCTGTGGCGCCGGTGATGC
CGGCCACGATGCGTCCGGCGTAGAGGATCGAGATCTCGATCCCGCGAAATTAATACGACTCACTATAGGG
AGACCACAACGGTTTCCCTCTAGAAATAATTTTGTTTAACTTTAAGAAGGAGATATACATATGTCCCCTA
TACTAGGTTATTGGAAAATTAAGGGCCTTGTGCAACCCACTCGACTTCTTTTGGAATATCTTGAAGAAAA
ATATGAAGAGCATTTGTATGAGCGCGATGAAGGTGATAAATGGCGAAACAAAAAGTTTGAATTGGGTTTG
GAGTTTCCCAATCTTCCTTATTATATTGATGGTGATGTTAAATTAACACAGTCTATGGCCATCATACGTT
ATATAGCTGACAAGCACAACATGTTGGGTGGTTGTCCAAAAGAGCGTGCAGAGATTTCAATGCTTGAAGG
AGCGGTTTTGGATATTAGATACGGTGTTTCGAGAATTGCATATAGTAAAGACTTTGAAACTCTCAAAGTT
GATTTTCTTAGCAAGCTACCTGAAATGCTGAAAATGTTCGAAGATCGTTTATGTCATAAAACATATTTAA
ATGGTGATCATGTAACCCATCCTGACTTCATGTTGTATGACGCTCTTGATGTTGTTTTATACATGGACCC
AATGTGCCTGGATGCGTTCCCAAAATTAGTTTGTTTTAAAAAACGTATTGAAGCTATCCCACAAATTGAT
AAGTACTTGAAATCCAGCAAGTATATAGCATGGCCTTTGCAGGGCTGGCAAGCCACGTTTGGTGGTGGCG
ACCATCCTCCAAAATCGGATCTGGTTCCGCGTCCATGGTCGAATCAAACAAGTTTGTACAAAAAAGCAGG
CTCCATGAACATCCTAGGCGAGGCGCGACCGGAGGACGCCGGCGCCCCGTTCGAGCAGGCCGGTCAGAAG
TACTGGGGCCCCGCCAGCCCGACCCACAAGCTACCCCCAAGCTTCCCGGGCAATAAGGACGAACTCATGC
AGCACATGGACGAGGTCAACGACGAGCTCATCCGCAAGATATCGAATATAAGGGCGCAGCCACAGAGGCA
CTTCCGCGTGGAGCGCAGCCAGCCCGTGAGCCAGCCGCTCACCTACGAGTCGGGTCCGGACGAGGTCCGC
GCCTGGCTGGAAGCCAAGGCCTTCAGCCCGCGGATCGTGGAGAACCTGGGCATCCTGACCGGGCCGCAGC
TCTTCTCCCTCAACAAGGAGGAGCTGAAGAAAGTGTGCGGCGAGGAGGGCGTCCGCGTGTACAGCCAGCT
CACCATGCAGAAGGCCTTCCTGGAGAAGCAGCAAAGTGGGTCGGAGCTGGAAGAACTCATGAACAAGTTT
CATTCCATGAATCAGAGGAGGGGGGAGGACAGCGACCCAGCTTTCTTGTACAAAGTGGTTTGATTCGACC
CGGGATCCGGCTGCTAACAAAGCCCGAAAGGAAGCTGAGTTGGCTGCTGCCACCGCTGAGCAATAACTAG
CATAACCCCTTGGGGCCTCTAAACGGGTCTTGAGGGGTTTTTTGCTGAAAGGAGGAACTATATCCGGATA
TCCACAGGACGGGTGTGGTCGCCATGATCGCGTAGTCGATAGTGGCTCCAAGTAGCGAAGCGAGCAGGAC
TGGGCGGCGGCCAAAGCGGTCGGACAGTGCTCCGAGAACGGGTGCGCATAGAAATTGCATCAACGCATAT
AGCGCTAGCAGCACGCCATAGTGACTGGCGATGCTGTCGGAATGGACGATATCCCGCAAGAGGCCCGGCA
GTACCGGCATAACCAAGCCTATGCCTACAGCATCCAGGGTGACGGTGCCGAGGATGACGATGAGCGCATT
GTTAGATTTCATACACGGTGCCTGACTGCGTTAGCAATTTAACTGTGATAAACTACCGCATTAAAGCTTA
TCGATGATAAGCTGTCAAACATGAGAATTCTTGAAGACGAAAGGGCCTCGTGATACGCCTATTTTTATAG
GTTAATGTCATGATAATAATGGTTTCTTAGACGTCAGGTGGCACTTTTCGGGGAAATGTGCGCGGAACCC
CTATTTGTTTATTTTTCTAAATACATTCAAATATGTATCCGCTCATGAGACAATAACCCTGATAAATGCT
TCAATAATATTGAAAAAGGAAGAGTATGAGTATTCAACATTTCCGTGTCGCCCTTATTCCCTTTTTTGCG
GCATTTTGCCTTCCTGTTTTTGCTCACCCAGAAACGCTGGTGAAAGTAAAAGATGCTGAAGATCAGTTGG
GTGCACGAGTGGGTTACATCGAACTGGATCTCAACAGCGGTAAGATCCTTGAGAGTTTTCGCCCCGAAGA
ACGTTTTCCAATGATGAGCACTTTTAAAGTTCTGCTATGTGGCGCGGTATTATCCCGTGTTGACGCCGGG
CAAGAGCAACTCGGTCGCCGCATACACTATTCTCAGAATGACTTGGTTGAGTACTCACCAGTCACAGAAA
AGCATCTTACGGATGGCATGACAGTAAGAGAATTATGCAGTGCTGCCATAACCATGAGTGATAACACTGC
GGCCAACTTACTTCTGACAACGATCGGAGGACCGAAGGAGCTAACCGCTTTTTTGCACAACATGGGGGAT
CATGTAACTCGCCTTGATCGTTGGGAACCGGAGCTGAATGAAGCCATACCAAACGACGAGCGTGACACCA
CGATGCCTGCAGCAATGGCAACAACGTTGCGCAAACTATTAACTGGCGAACTACTTACTCTAGCTTCCCG
GCAACAATTAATAGACTGGATGGAGGCGGATAAAGTTGCAGGACCACTTCTGCGCTCGGCCCTTCCGGCT
GGCTGGTTTATTGCTGATAAATCTGGAGCCGGTGAGCGTGGGTCTCGCGGTATCATTGCAGCACTGGGGC
CAGATGGTAAGCCCTCCCGTATCGTAGTTATCTACACGACGGGGAGTCAGGCAACTATGGATGAACGAAA
TAGACAGATCGCTGAGATAGGTGCCTCACTGATTAAGCATTGGTAACTGTCAGACCAAGTTTACTCATAT
ATACTTTAGATTGATTTAAAACTTCATTTTTAATTTAAAAGGATCTAGGTGAAGATCCTTTTTGATAATC
TCATGACCAAAATCCCTTAACGTGAGTTTTCGTTCCACTGAGCGTCAGACCCCGTAGAAAAGATCAAAGG
ATCTTCTTGAGATCCTTTTTTTCTGCGCGTAATCTGCTGCTTGCAAACAAAAAAACCACCGCTACCAGCG
GTGGTTTGTTTGCCGGATCAAGAGCTACCAACTCTTTTTCCGAAGGTAACTGGCTTCAGCAGAGCGCAGA
TACCAAATACTGTCCTTCTAGTGTAGCCGTAGTTAGGCCACCACTTCAAGAACTCTGTAGCACCGCCTAC
ATACCTCGCTCTGCTAATCCTGTTACCAGTGGCTGCTGCCAGTGGCGATAAGTCGTGTCTTACCGGGTTG
GACTCAAGACGATAGTTACCGGATAAGGCGCAGCGGTCGGGCTGAACGGGGGGTTCGTGCACACAGCCCA
GCTTGGAGCGAACGACCTACACCGAACTGAGATACCTACAGCGTGAGCTATGAGAAAGCGCCACGCTTCC
CGAAGGGAGAAAGGCGGACAGGTATCCGGTAAGCGGCAGGGTCGGAACAGGAGAGCGCACGAGGGAGCTT
CCAGGGGGAAACGCCTGGTATCTTTATAGTCCTGTCGGGTTTCGCCACCTCTGACTTGAGCGTCGATTTT
TGTGATGCTCGTCAGGGGGGCGGAGCCTATGGAAAAACGCCAGCAACGCGGCCTTTTTACGGTTCCTGGC
CTTTTGCTGGCCTTTTGCTCACATGTTCTTTCCTGCGTTATCCCCTGATTCTGTGGATAACCGTATTACC
GCCTTTGAGTGAGCTGATACCGCTCGCCGCAGCCGAACGACCGAGCGCAGCGAGTCAGTGAGCGAGGAAG
CGGAAGAGCGCCTGATGCGGTATTTTCTCCTTACGCATCTGTGCGGTATTTCACACCGCAATGGTGCACT
CTCAGTACAATCTGCTCTGATGCCGCATAGTTAAGCCAGTATACACTCCGCTATCGCTACGTGACTGGGT
CATGGCTGCGCCCCGACACCCGCCAACACCCGCTGACGCGCCCTGACGGGCTTGTCTGCTCCCGGCATCC
GCTTACAGACAAGCTGTGACCGTCTCCGGGAGCTGCATGTGTCAGAGGTTTTCACCGTCATCACCGAAAC
GCGCGAGGCAGCTGCGGTAAAGCTCATCAGCGTGGTCGTGAAGCGATTCACAGATGTCTGCCTGTTCATC
CGCGTCCAGCTCGTTGAGTTTCTCCAGAAGCGTTAATGTCTGGCTTCTGATAAAGCGGGCCATGTTAAGG
GCGGTTTTTTCCTGTTTGGTCACTGATGCCTCCGTGTAAGGGGGATTTCTGTTCATGGGGGTAATGATAC
CGATGAAACGAGAGAGGATGCTCACGATACGGGTTACTGATGATGAACATGCCCGGTTACTGGAACGTTG
TGAGGGTAAACAACTGGCGGTATGGATGCGGCGGGACCAGAGAAAAATCACTCAGGGTCAATGCCAG
Features (pLannotate 1.2.2; 17 found; start..end, strand, type, name):
    455..1359    -  CDS            TcR (fragment): tetracycline efflux protein; tet; confers resistance to tetracycline
   1381..1399    +  promoter       T7 promoter: promoter for bacteriophage T7 RNA polymerase
   1431..1453    +  RBS            RBS: efficient ribosome binding site from bacteriophage T7 gene 10 (Olins and Rangwala, 1989)
   1461..2114    +  CDS            GST26_SCHJA: Experimental evidence at protein level: Swiss-Prot protein existence level 1. GST isoenzymes appear to play a central role in the parasite detoxification system. Other functions are also suspected including a role in increasing the solubility of haematin in the parasite gut. From Schistosoma japonicum (Blood fluke).
   2148..2172    +  protein_bind   attB1: mutant version of attB; recombination site for the Gateway® BP reaction BP Clonase™
   2178..2693    +  CDS            EPS8L2 (fragment): ES8L2_HUMAN - Also known as EPS8R2. Experimental evidence at protein level: Swiss-Prot protein existence level 1. Stimulates guanine exchange activity of SOS1. May play a role in membrane ruffling and remodeling of the actin cytoskeleton. In the cochlea, is required for stereocilia maintenance in adult hair cells (By similarity). From Homo sapiens (Human).
   2695..2719    -  protein_bind   attB2: mutant version of attB; recombination site for the Gateway® BP reaction BP Clonase™
   2740..2789    +  CDS            SET1 (fragment): solubility-enhancement tag derived from T7 phage gene 10B
   2797..2844    +  terminator     T7 terminator: transcription terminator for bacteriophage T7 RNA polymerase
   2870..3162    -  CDS            TcR (fragment): tetracycline efflux protein; tet; confers resistance to tetracycline
   3210..3238    -  promoter       tet promoter: E. coli promoter for tetracycline efflux protein gene
   3351..3455    +  promoter       AmpR promoter: bla
   3456..4316    +  CDS            AmpR: β-lactamase; bla; confers resistance to ampicillin, carbenicillin, and related antibiotics
   4487..5075    +  rep_origin     ori: high-copy-number ColE1/pMB1/pBR322/pUC origin of replication
   5261..5400    -  misc_feature   bom: basis of mobility region from pBR322
   5502..5693    -  CDS            rop: Rop protein, which maintains plasmids at low copy number; rop
   5710..213     +  CDS            YPB1_ECOLX (across the origin): Protein predicted: Swiss-Prot protein existence level 4. From Escherichia coli.
