[The description below was written by a language model from this plasmid's Addgene catalogue record and pLannotate feature annotations shown in this document.]
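Description:
pDEST15-Eps8L2_544-715 is a bacterial expression plasmid, 5,877 nt in the sequenced record, built on the Gateway destination vector pDEST15 to produce a GST fusion of a C-terminal fragment of human EPS8L2. The backbone is pBR322-derived. It carries a ColE1/pMB1-type origin together with the bom mobility region and the rop gene, and it is selected through a β-lactamase (AmpR) cassette conferring ampicillin resistance. The catalogue lists the plasmid as high copy, although rop normally restrains copy number. Two tetracycline-resistance gene fragments and the tet promoter flank the expression cassette. These are non-functional remnants of the parental pBR322 tet gene, which the cassette insertion interrupted.

The expression unit runs from a T7 promoter through the strong phage T7 gene 10 ribosome binding site into the Schistosoma japonicum glutathione S-transferase coding sequence. This is followed by attB1, the 516 bp EPS8L2 fragment encoding residues 544–715, attB2 and the T7 terminator. The attB sites are the product of the Gateway LR reaction that moved the insert from an entry clone into the destination vector, placing GST at the N-terminus of the insert. A short match to a T7 gene 10-derived sequence lies between attB2 and the terminator and appears to be residual vector sequence. The catalogue also lists a lacUV5 promoter, but no such element is annotated on the plasmid. This probably refers to the inducible T7 RNA polymerase gene carried by DE3-type expression hosts, which are needed for transcription from the T7 promoter.

The construct is intended for producing recombinant GST-Eps8L2(544–715), which can be purified on glutathione resin. EPS8L2 is implicated in actin cytoskeleton remodelling, and the associated study concerns dorsal actin cables and nuclear positioning during cell migration.
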