Addgene plasmid #196540: pDEST15-Eps8L2_544-715
Purpose: Expression of GST-Eps8L2_544-715
Depositing lab: Edgar Gomes. Depositing organization: Fundação GIMM- Gulbenkian Institute for Molecular Medicine. Publication: Ctdnep1 and Eps8L2 regulate dorsal actin cables for nuclear positioning during cell migration. Calero-Cuenca FJ, Osorio DS, Carvalho-Marques S, Sridhara SC, Oliveira LM, Jiao Y, Diaz J, Janota CS, Cadot B, Gomes ER. Curr Biol. 2021 Apr 12;31(7):1521-1530.e8. doi: 10.1016/j.cub.2021.01.007. Epub 2021 Feb 9. PubMed 33567288.
Backbone
  Vector backbone: pDEST15
  Vector type: Bacterial Expression
Growth in bacteria
  Bacterial resistance: Ampicillin, 100 μg/mL
  Growth temperature: 37°C
  Growth strain: DH5alpha
  Copy number: High Copy
Gene/Insert
  Gene/Insert name: Eps8L2_544-715
  Species: H. sapiens (human)
  Insert size (bp): 516
  Entrez Gene: EPS8L2 (a.k.a. EPS8R2, MGC3088, FLJ16738, FLJ21935, FLJ22171, MGC126530)
  Promoter: T7 promoter; lac UV5 promoter
  Tag / fusion protein: GST (N terminal on insert)
  Cloning method: Gateway Cloning
Terms and licenses: Academic/Nonprofit Terms; Industry Terms: Not Available to Industry
How to cite: pDEST15-Eps8L2_544-715 was a gift from Edgar Gomes (Addgene plasmid # 196540 ; http://n2t.net/addgene:196540 ; RRID:Addgene_196540)
